Addgene plasmid #124922: pTagGFP2-N SIN1 deltaPH
Purpose: For expression of Pleckstrin Homology domain deletion mutant of SIN1-GFP (delta376-486)
Depositing lab: Jin Chen. Publication: Disruption of the Scaffolding Function of mLST8 Selectively Inhibits mTORC2 Assembly and Function and Suppresses mTORC2-Dependent Tumor Growth In Vivo. Hwang Y, Kim LC, Song W, Edwards DN, Cook RS, Chen J. Cancer Res. 2019 Jul 1;79(13):3178-3184. doi: 10.1158/0008-5472.CAN-18-3658. Epub 2019 May 13. PubMed 31085701.
Backbone
  Vector backbone: pTagGFP2-N
  Backbone manufacturer: Evrogen
  Vector type: Mammalian Expression
  Selectable markers: Neomycin (select with G418)
Growth in bacteria
  Bacterial resistance: Kanamycin, 50 μg/mL
  Growth temperature: 37°C
  Growth strain: DH5alpha
  Copy number: High Copy
Gene/Insert
  Gene/Insert name: MAPKAP1 (alt names: SIN1; mSIN1)
  Species: H. sapiens (human)
  Mutation: Insert ORF was sirently mutated to be resistent to sgMAPKAP1_1.
  Entrez Gene: MAPKAP1 (a.k.a. JC310, MIP1, SIN1, SIN1b, SIN1g)
  Tag / fusion protein: TagGFP2 (C terminal on backbone)
  Cloning method: Restriction Enzyme; 5′ cloning site HindIII (not destroyed); 3′ cloning site KpnI (not destroyed)
  Sequencing primers: 5′ CMV Forward; 3′ TagGFP-Rev, GCGCACGCTGAACTTGTGGC
Terms and licenses: Academic/Nonprofit Terms; Industry Terms: Not Available to Industry
How to cite: pTagGFP2-N SIN1 deltaPH was a gift from Jin Chen (Addgene plasmid # 124922 ; http://n2t.net/addgene:124922 ; RRID:Addgene_124922)
