[The description below was written by a language model from this plasmid's Addgene catalogue record and pLannotate feature annotations shown in this document.]
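Description:
pTagGFP2-N SIN1 deltaPH is a mammalian expression plasmid built on the Evrogen pTagGFP2-N backbone, about 5.95 kb in size. It is propagated in E. coli from a high-copy ColE1/pUC-type origin and also carries an f1 phage origin. A single NeoR/KanR (Tn5 aminoglycoside phosphotransferase) gene serves both hosts. A bacterial bla-type promoter drives it for kanamycin selection, and the adjacent SV40 enhancer/early promoter, paired with an HSV TK polyadenylation signal, drives it in mammalian cells for G418 selection of stable transfectants. The short ble, SV40 large T antigen and bGH poly(A) fragments in the annotation are most likely backbone remnants or automated partial matches rather than functional elements.

The payload is human MAPKAP1 (SIN1), a core subunit of mTORC2, cloned between the HindIII and KpnI sites of the multiple cloning site, both of which are retained. It lies downstream of the CMV immediate early enhancer and promoter and upstream of TagGFP2, a monomeric green fluorescent protein. The product is therefore a C-terminally tagged SIN1-TagGFP2 fusion, and the transcript is terminated by the SV40 poly(A) signal. The insert lacks the pleckstrin homology domain (deletion of residues 376–486), consistent with its annotation as a partial MAPKAP1 coding sequence. It also carries silent mutations that make it resistant to a MAPKAP1-targeting sgRNA, which would allow it to be expressed in cells whose endogenous gene has been disrupted by CRISPR.

The stated purpose is expression of this PH-domain deletion mutant, and the associated work concerns mTORC2 assembly and function. The depositor and repository-sequenced records carry the same set of features in the same order, offset by only a few bases in numbering.
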