Features (pLannotate 1.2.2; 16 found; start..end, strand, type, name):
     61..364     +  enhancer       CMV enhancer: human cytomegalovirus immediate early enhancer
    365..568     +  promoter       CMV promoter: human cytomegalovirus (CMV) immediate early promoter
    591..627     +  misc_feature   MCS (fragment): multiple cloning site
    634..1866    +  CDS            MAPKAP1 (fragment): SIN1_HUMAN - Also known as MIP1, SIN1. Experimental evidence at protein level: Swiss-Prot protein existence level 1. Subunit of mTORC2, which regulates cell growth and survival in response to hormonal signals. mTORC2 is activated by growth factors, but, in contrast to mTORC1, seems to be nutrient-insensitive. mTORC2 seems to function upstream of Rho GTPases to regulate the actin cytoskeleton, probably by activating one or more Rho-type guanine nucleotide exchange factors. mTORC2 promotes the serum-induced formation of stress-fibers or F-actin. mTORC2 plays a critical role in AKT1 'Ser-473' pho
   1866..1892    +  misc_feature   MCS (fragment): multiple cloning site
   1900..2616    +  CDS            TagGFP2: monomeric green fluorescent protein, also known as mTagGFP mammalian codon-optimized
   2632..2715    +  CDS            large T antigen (fragment): large T antigen from SV40 (simian virus 40)
   2738..2859    +  polyA_signal   SV40 poly(A) signal: SV40 polyadenylation signal
   2893..3321    -  rep_origin     f1 ori (sequence partly withheld): f1 bacteriophage origin of replication; arrow indicates direction of (+) strand synthesis
   3348..3452    +  promoter       AmpR promoter: bla
   3454..3811    +  promoter       SV40 promoter: SV40 enhancer and early promoter
   3846..4640    +  CDS            NeoR/KanR: aminoglycoside phosphotransferase from Tn5; aph(3')-II (or nptII); confers resistance to neomycin, kanamycin, and G418 (Geneticin®)
   4661..4813    +  CDS            ble (fragment): BLE_KLEPN - Experimental evidence at protein level: Swiss-Prot protein existence level 1. Binding protein with a strong affinity to the bleomycin family of antibiotics. Binds to CL990; an antimitotic-antibiotic compound. From Klebsiella pneumoniae.
   4872..4919    +  polyA_signal   HSV TK poly(A) signal: herpes simplex virus thymidine kinase polyadenylation signal (Cole and Stacy, 1985)
   5010..5026    -  polyA_signal   bGH poly(A) signal (fragment): bovine growth hormone polyadenylation signal
   5248..5836    +  rep_origin     ori: high-copy-number ColE1/pMB1/pBR322/pUC origin of replication
>Addgene plasmid #124922 | pTagGFP2-N SIN1 deltaPH | depositor full sequence | sequence record 238753 | Full Sequence
TAGTTATTAATAGTAATCAATTACGGGGTCATTAGTTCATAGCCCATATATGGAGTTCCGCGTTACATAA
CTTACGGTAAATGGCCCGCCTGGCTGACCGCCCAACGACCCCCGCCCATTGACGTCAATAATGACGTATG
TTCCCATAGTAACGCCAATAGGGACTTTCCATTGACGTCAATGGGTGGAGTATTTACGGTAAACTGCCCA
CTTGGCAGTACATCAAGTGTATCATATGCCAAGTACGCCCCCTATTGACGTCAATGACGGTAAATGGCCC
GCCTGGCATTATGCCCAGTACATGACCTTATGGGACTTTCCTACTTGGCAGTACATCTACGTATTAGTCA
TCGCTATTACCATGGTGATGCGGTTTTGGCAGTACATCAATGGGCGTGGATAGCGGTTTGACTCACGGGG
ATTTCCAAGTCTCCACCCCATTGACGTCAATGGGAGTTTGTTTTGGCACCAAAATCAACGGGACTTTCCA
AAATGTCGTAACAACTCCGCCCCATTGACGCAAATGGGCGGTAGGCGTGTACGGTGGGAGGTCTATATAA
GCAGAGCTGGTTTAGTGAACCGTCAGATCCGCTAGCGCTACCGGACTCAGATCTCGAGCTCAAGCTTGCC
ACCATGGCCTTCTTGGACAATCCAACTATCATTCTAGCTCATATTCGACAGTCACATGTGACCAGTGATG
ACACGGGAATGTGTGAGATGGTTCTCATTGATCATGATGTTGACCTAGAGAAGATTCATCCTCCTTCAAT
GCCTGGAGACAGTGGGTCAGAAATTCAGGGAAGCAATGGTGAGACTCAGGGCTATGTATATGCTCAGTCT
GTCGATATTACCTCAAGTTGGGACTTTGGTATTAGAAGACGCTCAAACACAGCTCAAAGATTAGAACGAC
TCCGAAAAGAGAGACAAAACCAGATCAAATGCAAAAATATTCAGTGGAAAGAAAGAAATTCTAAGCAATC
AGCCCAGGAGTTAAAGTCACTGTTTGAAAAAAAATCTCTCAAAGAGAAGCCTCCAATTTCTGGGAAGCAG
TCGATATTATCTGTACGCCTAGAACAGTGCCCTCTGCAGCTGAATAACCCTTTTAACGAGTATTCCAAAT
TTGATGGCAAGGGTCATGTAGGTACAACAGCAACCAAGAAGATCGATGTCTACCTCCCTCTGCACTCGAG
CCAGGACAGACTGCTGCCAATGACCGTGGTGACAATGGCCAGCGCCAGGGTGCAGGACCTGATCGGGCTC
ATCTGCTGGCAGTATACAAGCGAAGGACGGGAGCCGAAGCTCAATGACAATGTCAGTGCCTACTGCCTGC
ATATTGCTGAGGATGATGGGGAGGTGGACACCGATTTCCCCCCGCTGGATTCCAATGAGCCCATTCATAA
GTTTGGCTTCAGTACTTTGGCCCTGGTTGAAAAGTACTCATCTCCTGGTCTGACATCCAAAGAGTCACTC
TTTGTTCGAATAAATGCTGCTCATGGATTCTCCCTTATTCAGGTGGACAACACAAAGGTTACCATGAAGG
AAATCTTACTGAAGGCAGTGAAGCGAAGAAAAGGATCCCAGAAAGTTTCAGGCCCTCAGTACCGCCTGGA
GAAGCAGAGCGAGCCCAATGTCGCCGTTGACCTGGACAGCACTTTGGAGAGCCAGAGCGCATGGGAGTTC
TGCCTGGTCCGCGAGAACAGTTCAAGGGCAGACGGGGTTTTTGAGGAGGATTCGCAAATTGACATAGCCA
CAGTACAGGAATCGCGAGCTAGCACTGCCCGGGCTGACTACTTTGCTCAAAAACAAAGAAAACTGAACAG
ACGTACGAGCTTCAGCTTCCAGAAGGAGAAGAAATCCGGGCAGCAGGTACCGCGGGCCCGGGATCCACCG
GTCGCCACCATGAGCGGGGGCGAGGAGCTGTTCGCCGGCATCGTGCCCGTGCTGATCGAGCTGGACGGCG
ACGTGCACGGCCACAAGTTCAGCGTGCGCGGCGAGGGCGAGGGCGACGCCGACTACGGCAAGCTGGAGAT
CAAGTTCATCTGCACCACCGGCAAGCTGCCCGTGCCCTGGCCCACCCTGGTGACCACCCTCTGCTACGGC
ATCCAGTGCTTCGCCCGCTACCCCGAGCACATGAAGATGAACGACTTCTTCAAGAGCGCCATGCCCGAGG
GCTACATCCAGGAGCGCACCATCCAGTTCCAGGACGACGGCAAGTACAAGACCCGCGGCGAGGTGAAGTT
CGAGGGCGACACCCTGGTGAACCGCATCGAGCTGAAGGGCAAGGACTTCAAGGAGGACGGCAACATCCTG
GGCCACAAGCTGGAGTACAGCTTCAACAGCCACAACGTGTACATCCGCCCCGACAAGGCCAACAACGGCC
TGGAGGCTAACTTCAAGACCCGCCACAACATCGAGGGCGGCGGCGTGCAGCTGGCCGACCACTACCAGAC
CAACGTGCCCCTGGGCGACGGCCCCGTGCTGATCCCCATCAACCACTACCTGAGCACTCAGACCAAGATC
AGCAAGGACCGCAACGAGGCCCGCGACCACATGGTGCTCCTGGAGTCCTTCAGCGCCTGCTGCCACACCC
ACGGCATGGACGAGCTGTACAGGTAAGCGGCCGCGACTCTAGATCATAATCAGCCATACCACATTTGTAG
AGGTTTTACTTGCTTTAAAAAACCTCCCACACCTCCCCCTGAACCTGAAACATAAAATGAATGCAATTGT
TGTTGTTAACTTGTTTATTGCAGCTTATAATGGTTACAAATAAAGCAATAGCATCACAAATTTCACAAAT
AAAGCATTTTTTTCACTGCATTCTAGTTGTGGTTTGTCCAAACTCATCAATGTATCTTAAGGCGTAAATT
GTAAGCGTTAATATTTTGTTAAAATTCGCGTTAAATTTTTGTTAAATCAGCTCATTTTTTAACCAATAGG
CCGAAATCGGCAAAATCCCTTATAAATCAAAAGAATAGACCGAGATAGGGT
[37 nt withheld, positions 2992-3028]
AAAGAACGTGGACTCCAACGTCAAAGG
[49 nt withheld, positions 3056-3104]
T
[91 nt withheld, positions 3106-3196]
G
[124 nt withheld, positions 3198-3321]
CAGGTGGCACTTTTCGGGGAAATGTGCGCGGAACCCCTATTTGTTTATTTTTCTAAATACATTCAAATAT
GTATCCGCTCATGAGACAATAACCCTGATAAATGCTTCAATAATATTGAAAAAGGAAGAGTCCTGAGGCG
GAAAGAACCAGCTGTGGAATGTGTGTCAGTTAGGGTGTGGAAAGTCCCCAGGCTCCCCAGCAGGCAGAAG
TATGCAAAGCATGCATCTCAATTAGTCAGCAACCAGGTGTGGAAAGTCCCCAGGCTCCCCAGCAGGCAGA
AGTATGCAAAGCATGCATCTCAATTAGTCAGCAACCATAGTCCCGCCCCTAACTCCGCCCATCCCGCCCC
TAACTCCGCCCAGTTCCGCCCATTCTCCGCCCCATGGCTGACTAATTTTTTTTATTTATGCAGAGGCCGA
GGCCGCCTCGGCCTCTGAGCTATTCCAGAAGTAGTGAGGAGGCTTTTTTGGAGGCCTAGGCTTTTGCAAA
GATCGATCAAGAGACAGGATGAGGATCGTTTCGCATGATTGAACAAGATGGATTGCACGCAGGTTCTCCG
GCCGCTTGGGTGGAGAGGCTATTCGGCTATGACTGGGCACAACAGACAATCGGCTGCTCTGATGCCGCCG
TGTTCCGGCTGTCAGCGCAGGGGCGCCCGGTTCTTTTTGTCAAGACCGACCTGTCCGGTGCCCTGAATGA
ACTGCAAGACGAGGCAGCGCGGCTATCGTGGCTGGCCACGACGGGCGTTCCTTGCGCAGCTGTGCTCGAC
GTTGTCACTGAAGCGGGAAGGGACTGGCTGCTATTGGGCGAAGTGCCGGGGCAGGATCTCCTGTCATCTC
ACCTTGCTCCTGCCGAGAAAGTATCCATCATGGCTGATGCAATGCGGCGGCTGCATACGCTTGATCCGGC
TACCTGCCCATTCGACCACCAAGCGAAACATCGCATCGAGCGAGCACGTACTCGGATGGAAGCCGGTCTT
GTCGATCAGGATGATCTGGACGAAGAGCATCAGGGGCTCGCGCCAGCCGAACTGTTCGCCAGGCTCAAGG
CGAGCATGCCCGACGGCGAGGATCTCGTCGTGACCCATGGCGATGCCTGCTTGCCGAATATCATGGTGGA
AAATGGCCGCTTTTCTGGATTCATCGACTGTGGCCGGCTGGGTGTGGCGGACCGCTATCAGGACATAGCG
TTGGCTACCCGTGATATTGCTGAAGAGCTTGGCGGCGAATGGGCTGACCGCTTCCTCGTGCTTTACGGTA
TCGCCGCTCCCGATTCGCAGCGCATCGCCTTCTATCGCCTTCTTGACGAGTTCTTCTGAGCGGGACTCTG
GGGTTCGAAATGACCGACCAAGCGACGCCCAACCTGCCATCACGAGATTTCGATTCCACCGCCGCCTTCT
ATGAAAGGTTGGGCTTCGGAATCGTTTTCCGGGACGCCGGCTGGATGATCCTCCAGCGCGGGGATCTCAT
GCTGGAGTTCTTCGCCCACCCTAGGGGGAGGCTAACTGAAACACGGAAGGAGACAATACCGGAAGGAACC
CGCGCTATGACGGCAATAAAAAGACAGAATAAAACGCACGGTGTTGGGTCGTTTGTTCATAAACGCGGGG
TTCGGTCCCAGGGCTGGCACTCTGTCGATACCCCACCGAGACCCCATTGGGGCCAATACGCCCGCGTTTC
TTCCTTTTCCCCACCCCACCCCCCAAGTTCGGGTGAAGGCCCAGGGCTCGCAGCCAACGTCGGGGCGGCA
GGCCCTGCCATAGCCTCAGGTTACTCATATATACTTTAGATTGATTTAAAACTTCATTTTTAATTTAAAA
GGATCTAGGTGAAGATCCTTTTTGATAATCTCATGACCAAAATCCCTTAACGTGAGTTTTCGTTCCACTG
AGCGTCAGACCCCGTAGAAAAGATCAAAGGATCTTCTTGAGATCCTTTTTTTCTGCGCGTAATCTGCTGC
TTGCAAACAAAAAAACCACCGCTACCAGCGGTGGTTTGTTTGCCGGATCAAGAGCTACCAACTCTTTTTC
CGAAGGTAACTGGCTTCAGCAGAGCGCAGATACCAAATACTGTCCTTCTAGTGTAGCCGTAGTTAGGCCA
CCACTTCAAGAACTCTGTAGCACCGCCTACATACCTCGCTCTGCTAATCCTGTTACCAGTGGCTGCTGCC
AGTGGCGATAAGTCGTGTCTTACCGGGTTGGACTCAAGACGATAGTTACCGGATAAGGCGCAGCGGTCGG
GCTGAACGGGGGGTTCGTGCACACAGCCCAGCTTGGAGCGAACGACCTACACCGAACTGAGATACCTACA
GCGTGAGCTATGAGAAAGCGCCACGCTTCCCGAAGGGAGAAAGGCGGACAGGTATCCGGTAAGCGGCAGG
GTCGGAACAGGAGAGCGCACGAGGGAGCTTCCAGGGGGAAACGCCTGGTATCTTTATAGTCCTGTCGGGT
TTCGCCACCTCTGACTTGAGCGTCGATTTTTGTGATGCTCGTCAGGGGGGCGGAGCCTATGGAAAAACGC
CAGCAACGCGGCCTTTTTACGGTTCCTGGCCTTTTGCTGGCCTTTTGCTCACATGTTCTTTCCTGCGTTA
TCCCCTGATTCTGTGGATAACCGTATTACCGCCATGCAT
