Features (pLannotate 1.2.2; 16 found; start..end, strand, type, name):
     69..372     +  enhancer       CMV enhancer: human cytomegalovirus immediate early enhancer
    373..576     +  promoter       CMV promoter: human cytomegalovirus (CMV) immediate early promoter
    599..635     +  misc_feature   MCS (fragment): multiple cloning site
    642..1874    +  CDS            MAPKAP1 (fragment): SIN1_HUMAN - Also known as MIP1, SIN1. Experimental evidence at protein level: Swiss-Prot protein existence level 1. Subunit of mTORC2, which regulates cell growth and survival in response to hormonal signals. mTORC2 is activated by growth factors, but, in contrast to mTORC1, seems to be nutrient-insensitive. mTORC2 seems to function upstream of Rho GTPases to regulate the actin cytoskeleton, probably by activating one or more Rho-type guanine nucleotide exchange factors. mTORC2 promotes the serum-induced formation of stress-fibers or F-actin. mTORC2 plays a critical role in AKT1 'Ser-473' pho
   1874..1900    +  misc_feature   MCS (fragment): multiple cloning site
   1908..2624    +  CDS            TagGFP2: monomeric green fluorescent protein, also known as mTagGFP mammalian codon-optimized
   2640..2723    +  CDS            large T antigen (fragment): large T antigen from SV40 (simian virus 40)
   2746..2867    +  polyA_signal   SV40 poly(A) signal: SV40 polyadenylation signal
   2901..3329    -  rep_origin     f1 ori (sequence partly withheld): f1 bacteriophage origin of replication; arrow indicates direction of (+) strand synthesis
   3356..3460    +  promoter       AmpR promoter: bla
   3462..3819    +  promoter       SV40 promoter: SV40 enhancer and early promoter
   3854..4648    +  CDS            NeoR/KanR: aminoglycoside phosphotransferase from Tn5; aph(3')-II (or nptII); confers resistance to neomycin, kanamycin, and G418 (Geneticin®)
   4669..4821    +  CDS            ble (fragment): BLE_KLEPN - Experimental evidence at protein level: Swiss-Prot protein existence level 1. Binding protein with a strong affinity to the bleomycin family of antibiotics. Binds to CL990; an antimitotic-antibiotic compound. From Klebsiella pneumoniae.
   4880..4927    +  polyA_signal   HSV TK poly(A) signal: herpes simplex virus thymidine kinase polyadenylation signal (Cole and Stacy, 1985)
   5018..5034    -  polyA_signal   bGH poly(A) signal (fragment): bovine growth hormone polyadenylation signal
   5256..5844    +  rep_origin     ori: high-copy-number ColE1/pMB1/pBR322/pUC origin of replication
>Addgene plasmid #124922 | pTagGFP2-N SIN1 deltaPH | addgene full sequence | sequence record 244578 | Addgene NGS Result
CCATGCATTAGTTATTAATAGTAATCAATTACGGGGTCATTAGTTCATAGCCCATATATGGAGTTCCGCG
TTACATAACTTACGGTAAATGGCCCGCCTGGCTGACCGCCCAACGACCCCCGCCCATTGACGTCAATAAT
GACGTATGTTCCCATAGTAACGCCAATAGGGACTTTCCATTGACGTCAATGGGTGGAGTATTTACGGTAA
ACTGCCCACTTGGCAGTACATCAAGTGTATCATATGCCAAGTACGCCCCCTATTGACGTCAATGACGGTA
AATGGCCCGCCTGGCATTATGCCCAGTACATGACCTTATGGGACTTTCCTACTTGGCAGTACATCTACGT
ATTAGTCATCGCTATTACCATGGTGATGCGGTTTTGGCAGTACATCAATGGGCGTGGATAGCGGTTTGAC
TCACGGGGATTTCCAAGTCTCCACCCCATTGACGTCAATGGGAGTTTGTTTTGGCACCAAAATCAACGGG
ACTTTCCAAAATGTCGTAACAACTCCGCCCCATTGACGCAAATGGGCGGTAGGCGTGTACGGTGGGAGGT
CTATATAAGCAGAGCTGGTTTAGTGAACCGTCAGATCCGCTAGCGCTACCGGACTCAGATCTCGAGCTCA
AGCTTGCCACCATGGCCTTCTTGGACAATCCAACTATCATTCTAGCTCATATTCGACAGTCACATGTGAC
CAGTGATGACACGGGAATGTGTGAGATGGTTCTCATTGATCATGATGTTGACCTAGAGAAGATTCATCCT
CCTTCAATGCCTGGAGACAGTGGGTCAGAAATTCAGGGAAGCAATGGTGAGACTCAGGGCTATGTATATG
CTCAGTCTGTCGATATTACCTCAAGTTGGGACTTTGGTATTAGAAGACGCTCAAACACAGCTCAAAGATT
AGAACGACTCCGAAAAGAGAGACAAAACCAGATCAAATGCAAAAATATTCAGTGGAAAGAAAGAAATTCT
AAGCAATCAGCCCAGGAGTTAAAGTCACTGTTTGAAAAAAAATCTCTCAAAGAGAAGCCTCCAATTTCTG
GGAAGCAGTCGATATTATCTGTACGCCTAGAACAGTGCCCTCTGCAGCTGAATAACCCTTTTAACGAGTA
TTCCAAATTTGATGGCAAGGGTCATGTAGGTACAACAGCAACCAAGAAGATCGATGTCTACCTCCCTCTG
CACTCGAGCCAGGACAGACTGCTGCCAATGACCGTGGTGACAATGGCCAGCGCCAGGGTGCAGGACCTGA
TCGGGCTCATCTGCTGGCAGTATACAAGCGAAGGACGGGAGCCGAAGCTCAATGACAATGTCAGTGCCTA
CTGCCTGCATATTGCTGAGGATGATGGGGAGGTGGACACCGATTTCCCCCCGCTGGATTCCAATGAGCCC
ATTCATAAGTTTGGCTTCAGTACTTTGGCCCTGGTTGAAAAGTACTCATCTCCTGGTCTGACATCCAAAG
AGTCACTCTTTGTTCGAATAAATGCTGCTCATGGATTCTCCCTTATTCAGGTGGACAACACAAAGGTTAC
CATGAAGGAAATCTTACTGAAGGCAGTGAAGCGAAGAAAAGGATCCCAGAAAGTTTCAGGCCCTCAGTAC
CGCCTGGAGAAGCAGAGCGAGCCCAATGTCGCCGTTGACCTGGACAGCACTTTGGAGAGCCAGAGCGCAT
GGGAGTTCTGCCTGGTCCGCGAGAACAGTTCAAGGGCAGACGGGGTTTTTGAGGAGGATTCGCAAATTGA
CATAGCCACAGTACAGGAATCGCGAGCTAGCACTGCCCGGGCTGACTACTTTGCTCAAAAACAAAGAAAA
CTGAACAGACGTACGAGCTTCAGCTTCCAGAAGGAGAAGAAATCCGGGCAGCAGGTACCGCGGGCCCGGG
ATCCACCGGTCGCCACCATGAGCGGGGGCGAGGAGCTGTTCGCCGGCATCGTGCCCGTGCTGATCGAGCT
GGACGGCGACGTGCACGGCCACAAGTTCAGCGTGCGCGGCGAGGGCGAGGGCGACGCCGACTACGGCAAG
CTGGAGATCAAGTTCATCTGCACCACCGGCAAGCTGCCCGTGCCCTGGCCCACCCTGGTGACCACCCTCT
GCTACGGCATCCAGTGCTTCGCCCGCTACCCCGAGCACATGAAGATGAACGACTTCTTCAAGAGCGCCAT
GCCCGAGGGCTACATCCAGGAGCGCACCATCCAGTTCCAGGACGACGGCAAGTACAAGACCCGCGGCGAG
GTGAAGTTCGAGGGCGACACCCTGGTGAACCGCATCGAGCTGAAGGGCAAGGACTTCAAGGAGGACGGCA
ACATCCTGGGCCACAAGCTGGAGTACAGCTTCAACAGCCACAACGTGTACATCCGCCCCGACAAGGCCAA
CAACGGCCTGGAGGCTAACTTCAAGACCCGCCACAACATCGAGGGCGGCGGCGTGCAGCTGGCCGACCAC
TACCAGACCAACGTGCCCCTGGGCGACGGCCCCGTGCTGATCCCCATCAACCACTACCTGAGCACTCAGA
CCAAGATCAGCAAGGACCGCAACGAGGCCCGCGACCACATGGTGCTCCTGGAGTCCTTCAGCGCCTGCTG
CCACACCCACGGCATGGACGAGCTGTACAGGTAAGCGGCCGCGACTCTAGATCATAATCAGCCATACCAC
ATTTGTAGAGGTTTTACTTGCTTTAAAAAACCTCCCACACCTCCCCCTGAACCTGAAACATAAAATGAAT
GCAATTGTTGTTGTTAACTTGTTTATTGCAGCTTATAATGGTTACAAATAAAGCAATAGCATCACAAATT
TCACAAATAAAGCATTTTTTTCACTGCATTCTAGTTGTGGTTTGTCCAAACTCATCAATGTATCTTAAGG
CGTAAATTGTAAGCGTTAATATTTTGTTAAAATTCGCGTTAAATTTTTGTTAAATCAGCTCATTTTTTAA
CCAATAGGCCGAAATCGGCAAAATCCCTTATAAATCAAAAGAATAGACCGAGATAGGGT
[37 nt withheld, positions 3000-3036]
AAAGAACGTGGACTCCAACGTCAAAGG
[49 nt withheld, positions 3064-3112]
T
[91 nt withheld, positions 3114-3204]
G
[124 nt withheld, positions 3206-3329]
CAGGTGGCACTTTTCGGGGAAATGTGCGCGGAACCCCTATTTGTTTATTTTTCTAAATACATTCAAATAT
GTATCCGCTCATGAGACAATAACCCTGATAAATGCTTCAATAATATTGAAAAAGGAAGAGTCCTGAGGCG
GAAAGAACCAGCTGTGGAATGTGTGTCAGTTAGGGTGTGGAAAGTCCCCAGGCTCCCCAGCAGGCAGAAG
TATGCAAAGCATGCATCTCAATTAGTCAGCAACCAGGTGTGGAAAGTCCCCAGGCTCCCCAGCAGGCAGA
AGTATGCAAAGCATGCATCTCAATTAGTCAGCAACCATAGTCCCGCCCCTAACTCCGCCCATCCCGCCCC
TAACTCCGCCCAGTTCCGCCCATTCTCCGCCCCATGGCTGACTAATTTTTTTTATTTATGCAGAGGCCGA
GGCCGCCTCGGCCTCTGAGCTATTCCAGAAGTAGTGAGGAGGCTTTTTTGGAGGCCTAGGCTTTTGCAAA
GATCGATCAAGAGACAGGATGAGGATCGTTTCGCATGATTGAACAAGATGGATTGCACGCAGGTTCTCCG
GCCGCTTGGGTGGAGAGGCTATTCGGCTATGACTGGGCACAACAGACAATCGGCTGCTCTGATGCCGCCG
TGTTCCGGCTGTCAGCGCAGGGGCGCCCGGTTCTTTTTGTCAAGACCGACCTGTCCGGTGCCCTGAATGA
ACTGCAAGACGAGGCAGCGCGGCTATCGTGGCTGGCCACGACGGGCGTTCCTTGCGCAGCTGTGCTCGAC
GTTGTCACTGAAGCGGGAAGGGACTGGCTGCTATTGGGCGAAGTGCCGGGGCAGGATCTCCTGTCATCTC
ACCTTGCTCCTGCCGAGAAAGTATCCATCATGGCTGATGCAATGCGGCGGCTGCATACGCTTGATCCGGC
TACCTGCCCATTCGACCACCAAGCGAAACATCGCATCGAGCGAGCACGTACTCGGATGGAAGCCGGTCTT
GTCGATCAGGATGATCTGGACGAAGAGCATCAGGGGCTCGCGCCAGCCGAACTGTTCGCCAGGCTCAAGG
CGAGCATGCCCGACGGCGAGGATCTCGTCGTGACCCATGGCGATGCCTGCTTGCCGAATATCATGGTGGA
AAATGGCCGCTTTTCTGGATTCATCGACTGTGGCCGGCTGGGTGTGGCGGACCGCTATCAGGACATAGCG
TTGGCTACCCGTGATATTGCTGAAGAGCTTGGCGGCGAATGGGCTGACCGCTTCCTCGTGCTTTACGGTA
TCGCCGCTCCCGATTCGCAGCGCATCGCCTTCTATCGCCTTCTTGACGAGTTCTTCTGAGCGGGACTCTG
GGGTTCGAAATGACCGACCAAGCGACGCCCAACCTGCCATCACGAGATTTCGATTCCACCGCCGCCTTCT
ATGAAAGGTTGGGCTTCGGAATCGTTTTCCGGGACGCCGGCTGGATGATCCTCCAGCGCGGGGATCTCAT
GCTGGAGTTCTTCGCCCACCCTAGGGGGAGGCTAACTGAAACACGGAAGGAGACAATACCGGAAGGAACC
CGCGCTATGACGGCAATAAAAAGACAGAATAAAACGCACGGTGTTGGGTCGTTTGTTCATAAACGCGGGG
TTCGGTCCCAGGGCTGGCACTCTGTCGATACCCCACCGAGACCCCATTGGGGCCAATACGCCCGCGTTTC
TTCCTTTTCCCCACCCCACCCCCCAAGTTCGGGTGAAGGCCCAGGGCTCGCAGCCAACGTCGGGGCGGCA
GGCCCTGCCATAGCCTCAGGTTACTCATATATACTTTAGATTGATTTAAAACTTCATTTTTAATTTAAAA
GGATCTAGGTGAAGATCCTTTTTGATAATCTCATGACCAAAATCCCTTAACGTGAGTTTTCGTTCCACTG
AGCGTCAGACCCCGTAGAAAAGATCAAAGGATCTTCTTGAGATCCTTTTTTTCTGCGCGTAATCTGCTGC
TTGCAAACAAAAAAACCACCGCTACCAGCGGTGGTTTGTTTGCCGGATCAAGAGCTACCAACTCTTTTTC
CGAAGGTAACTGGCTTCAGCAGAGCGCAGATACCAAATACTGTTCTTCTAGTGTAGCCGTAGTTAGGCCA
CCACTTCAAGAACTCTGTAGCACCGCCTACATACCTCGCTCTGCTAATCCTGTTACCAGTGGCTGCTGCC
AGTGGCGATAAGTCGTGTCTTACCGGGTTGGACTCAAGACGATAGTTACCGGATAAGGCGCAGCGGTCGG
GCTGAACGGGGGGTTCGTGCACACAGCCCAGCTTGGAGCGAACGACCTACACCGAACTGAGATACCTACA
GCGTGAGCTATGAGAAAGCGCCACGCTTCCCGAAGGGAGAAAGGCGGACAGGTATCCGGTAAGCGGCAGG
GTCGGAACAGGAGAGCGCACGAGGGAGCTTCCAGGGGGAAACGCCTGGTATCTTTATAGTCCTGTCGGGT
TTCGCCACCTCTGACTTGAGCGTCGATTTTTGTGATGCTCGTCAGGGGGGCGGAGCCTATGGAAAAACGC
CAGCAACGCGGCCTTTTTACGGTTCCTGGCCTTTTGCTGGCCTTTTGCTCACATGTTCTTTCCTGCGTTA
TCCCCTGATTCTGTGGATAACCGTATTACCG
